>Addgene plasmid #32973 | pcDNA3-FLAG-CyclinF-ΔF | addgene partial sequence | sequence record 39871 | CMV-F 5'-CGCAAATGGGCGGTAGGCGTG-3'
GCAGACTCTCTGGCTAACTAGAGAACCCACTGCTTACTGGCTTATCGAAATTAATACGACTCACTATAGG
GAGACCCAAGCTGGCTAGCGTTTAAACTTAAGCTTACCATGGACTACAAGGACGACGATGACAAGGTACC
AGGATCCATGGGGAGCGGCGGCGTGGTCCACTGTAGGTGTGCCAAGTGTTTCTGTTATCCTACAAAGCGA
AGAATAAGGAGGAGGCCCCGAAACCTGACCATCTTGAGTGCCGCCGAAGATGTGCTCTTTCACATCCTGA
AATGGCTTTCTGTAGAGGACATCCTGGCCGTCCGAGCTGTACACTCCCAGCTGAAGGACCTGGTGGACAA
CCACGCCAGTGTGTGGGCATGTGCCAGCTTCCAGGAGCTGTGGCCGTCTCCAGGGAACCTGAAGCTCTTT
GAAAGGGCTGCTGAAAAGGGGAATTTCGAAGCTGCTGTGAAGCTGGGCATAGCCTACCTCTACAATGAAG
GCCTGTCTGTGTCTGATGAGGCCCGCGCAGAAGTGAATGGCCTGAAGGCCTCTCGCTTCTTCAGTCTCGC
TGAGCGGCTGAATGTGGGTGCCGCACCTTTCATCTGGCTCTTCATCCGCCCTCCGTGGTCGGTGAGCGGA
AGCTGCTGC
