[The description below was written by a language model from this plasmid's Addgene catalogue record.]
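Description:
pcDNA3-FLAG-CyclinF-ΔF is a mammalian expression plasmid built on the Invitrogen pcDNA3.1(+) backbone (about 5.4 kb without insert). It is propagated in E. coli under ampicillin selection. The record gives no feature table, so other backbone elements are not individually documented. The use of a BGH reverse sequencing primer is consistent with the bovine growth hormone polyadenylation signal that normally lies downstream of the cloning site in this vector family. The copy number is listed as unknown.

The insert is human cyclin F (CCNF, also called FBXO1), cloned between BamHI and XhoI sites that both remain intact. It is expressed from the CMV immediate-early promoter for strong constitutive transcription in transfected mammalian cells. An N-terminal FLAG epitope, carried on the backbone, allows detection and immunoprecipitation of the protein.

Despite the "ΔF" in the name, the record describes two point substitutions in the F-box, L35A and P36A, rather than a deletion. According to the depositor, these changes impair binding to Skp1 and so prevent cyclin F from assembling into a functional SCF ubiquitin ligase complex. The construct therefore serves as a ligase-deficient control or comparison for wild-type cyclin F. It can be used, for example, to test whether a cellular effect or substrate turnover depends on SCF(Cyclin F) activity. The associated work concerned CP110 degradation, centrosome homeostasis and mitotic fidelity.
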