Addgene plasmid #32973: pcDNA3-FLAG-CyclinF-ΔF
Depositing lab: Michele Pagano. Publication: SCF(Cyclin F) controls centrosome homeostasis and mitotic fidelity through CP110 degradation. D'Angiolella V, Donato V, Vijayakumar S, Saraf A, Florens L, Washburn MP, Dynlacht B, Pagano M. Nature. 2010 Jul 1;466(7302):138-42. 10.1038/nature09140 PubMed 20596027.
Backbone
  Vector backbone: pcDNA3.1(+)
  Backbone manufacturer: Invitrogen
  Backbone size w/o insert (bp): 5400
  Vector type: Mammalian Expression
Growth in bacteria
  Bacterial resistance: Ampicillin, 100 μg/mL
  Growth temperature: 37°C
  Growth strain: DH5alpha
  Copy number: Unknown
Gene/Insert
  Gene/Insert name: CYCLIN F
  Species: H. sapiens (human)
  Mutation: F-box mutations: L35A and P36A
  Entrez Gene: CCNF (a.k.a. FBX1, FBXO1, FTDALS5)
  Promoter: CMV
  Tag / fusion protein: FLAG (N terminal on backbone)
  Cloning method: Restriction Enzyme; 5′ cloning site BamHI (not destroyed); 3′ cloning site XhoI (not destroyed)
  Sequencing primers: 5′ CMV-Fwd; 3′ BGH-Rev
Terms and licenses: Academic/Nonprofit Terms; Industry Terms: Not Available to Industry
Depositor comments: This mutation impairs the binding to Skp1 and prevents the formation of a functional SCF.
How to cite: pcDNA3-FLAG-CyclinF-ΔF was a gift from Michele Pagano (Addgene plasmid # 32973 ; http://n2t.net/addgene:32973 ; RRID:Addgene_32973)
